>Addgene plasmid #176798 | pEE041 | addgene full sequence | sequence record 349671 | Addgene NGS Result
CCTCTAGAAATAATTTTGTTTAACTTTAAGAAGGAGATATACATATGTCCCAAGTCCCGCCAACGGATCC
TCAGGACGCGCCGTTGGGCGAATGCCCTGCTACCGCCTTGTGTCGTTCAGAAGCGCCGGGTTCTTACAGC
GGCAACGGTCCGTACGGTTATCGCAGCTATTCCCTGTCTCGTCTGCAAACCCCGGGCGGCGCAACCGTTT
ATTATCCGGCAAACGCGGAGCCACCGTACTCGGGTCTCGTTTTCACGCCGCCGTACACCGGCGTGCAATT
CATGTACGCCGCGTGGGGTCCGTTTTTTGCGTCCCACGGCATCGTACTGGTGACTATGGATACCACTACT
ACCCTGGACACTGTTGATCAACGCGCACGTCAACAGAAAACTGTACTGGATGTTCTGAAAGGCGAAAACA
ATCGTGCAGCATCGCCGCTGCGCGGTAAACTGGATACCTCACGTATTGGTGCTGTTGGCTGGTCCATGGG
TGGAGGCGCGACCTGGATCAATGCAGCTGAATATGCAGGTCTGAAAACCGCGATGTCTTTGGCTGGCCAT
AACCTGTCCGCTATCGATCCGAATGCGCGTGGCTACAACACTCGCGTGCCGACCTTACTGTTCAACGGTG
CACTGGACGCGACCTACCTGGGCGGTCTGGGTCAGAGCGATGGGGTGTATAATGCAATCCCGGCGGGCAT
CCCTAAGGTATTCTACGAAGTTGCCAGCGCGGGGCATTTCGATTGGGGTTCCCCTACCGCCGCTAACCGT
GATGTAGCGGGTATTGCACTGGCGTTCCACAAAGCATTCCTGGACGGCGACACCCGCTGGGTCGATTACA
TCCGCCGCCCTTCTCGTGACGTTGCAACTTGGCGCACCGCATACCTGCCAGACCTCGAGCACCACCACCA
CCACCACTGAGATCCGGCTGCTAACAAAGCCCGAAAGGAAGCTGAGTTGGCTGCTGCCACCGCTGAGCAA
TAACTAGCATAACCCCTTGGGGCCTCTAAACGGGTCTTGAGGGGTTTTTTGCTGAAAGGAGGAACTATAT
CCGGATTGGCGAATGGG
[124 nt withheld, positions 1068-1191]
C
[91 nt withheld, positions 1193-1283]
A
[49 nt withheld, positions 1285-1333]
CCTTTGACGTTGGAGTCCACGTTCTTT
[37 nt withheld, positions 1361-1397]
ACCCTATCTCGGTCTATTCTTTTGATTTATAAGGGATTTTGCCGATTTCGGCCTATTGGTTAAAAAATGA
GCTGATTTAACAAAAATTTAACGCGAATTTTAACAAAATATTAACGCTTACAATTTAGGTGGCACTTTTC
GGGGAAATGTGCGCGGAACCCCTATTTGTTTATTTTTCTAAATACATTCAAATATGTATCCGCTCATGAG
ACAATAACCCTGATAAATGCTTCAATAATATTGAAAAAGGAAGAGTATGAGTATTCAACATTTCCGTGTC
GCCCTTATTCCCTTTTTTGCGGCATTTTGCCTTCCTGTTTTTGCTCACCCAGAAACGCTGGTGAAAGTAA
AAGATGCTGAAGATCAGTTGGGTGCACGAGTGGGTTACATCGAACTGGATCTCAACAGCGGTAAGATCCT
TGAGAGTTTTCGCCCCGAAGAACGTTTTCCAATGATGAGCACTTTTAAAGTTCTGCTATGTGGCGCGGTA
TTATCCCGTATTGACGCCGGGCAAGAGCAACTCGGTCGCCGCATACACTATTCTCAGAATGACTTGGTTG
AGTACTCACCAGTCACAGAAAAGCATCTTACGGATGGCATGACAGTAAGAGAATTATGCAGTGCTGCCAT
AACCATGAGTGATAACACTGCGGCCAACTTACTTCTGACAACGATCGGAGGACCGAAGGAGCTAACCGCT
TTTTTGCACAACATGGGGGATCATGTAACTCGCCTTGATCGTTGGGAACCGGAGCTGAATGAAGCCATAC
CAAACGACGAGCGTGACACCACGATGCCTGCAGCAATGGCAACAACGTTGCGCAAACTATTAACTGGCGA
ACTACTTACTCTAGCTTCCCGGCAACAATTAATAGACTGGATGGAGGCGGATAAAGTTGCAGGACCACTT
CTGCGCTCGGCCCTTCCGGCTGGCTGGTTTATTGCTGATAAATCTGGAGCCGGTGAGCGTGGGTCTCGCG
GTATCATTGCAGCACTGGGGCCAGATGGTAAGCCCTCCCGTATCGTAGTTATCTACACGACGGGGAGTCA
GGCAACTATGGATGAACGAAATAGACAGATCGCTGAGATAGGTGCCTCACTGATTAAGCATTGGTAACTG
TCAGACCAAGTTTACTCATATATACTTTAGATTGATTTAAAACTTCATTTTTAATTTAAAAGGATCTAGG
TGAAGATCCTTTTTGATAATCTCATGACCAAAATCCCTTAACGTGAGTTTTCGTTCCACTGAGCGTCAGA
CCCCGTAGAAAAGATCAAAGGATCTTCTTGAGATCCTTTTTTTCTGCGCGTAATCTGCTGCTTGCAAACA
AAAAAACCACCGCTACCAGCGGTGGTTTGTTTGCCGGATCAAGAGCTACCAACTCTTTTTCCGAAGGTAA
CTGGCTTCAGCAGAGCGCAGATACCAAATACTGTCCTTCTAGTGTAGCCGTAGTTAGGCCACCACTTCAA
GAACTCTGTAGCACCGCCTACATACCTCGCTCTGCTAATCCTGTTACCAGTGGCTGCTGCCAGTGGCGAT
AAGTCGTGTCTTACCGGGTTGGACTCAAGACGATAGTTACCGGATAAGGCGCAGCGGTCGGGCTGAACGG
GGGGTTCGTGCACACAGCCCAGCTTGGAGCGAACGACCTACACCGAACTGAGATACCTACAGCGTGAGCT
ATGAGAAAGCGCCACGCTTCCCGAAGGGAGAAAGGCGGACAGGTATCCGGTAAGCGGCAGGGTCGGAACA
GGAGAGCGCACGAGGGAGCTTCCAGGGGGAAACGCCTGGTATCTTTATAGTCCTGTCGGGTTTCGCCACC
TCTGACTTGAGCGTCGATTTTTGTGATGCTCGTCAGGGGGGCGGAGCCTATGGAAAAACGCCAGCAACGC
GGCCTTTTTACGGTTCCTGGCCTTTTGCTGGCCTTTTGCTCACATGTTCTTTCCTGCGTTATCCCCTGAT
TCTGTGGATAACCGTATTACCGCCTTTGAGTGAGCTGATACCGCTCGCCGCAGCCGAACGACCGAGCGCA
GCGAGTCAGTGAGCGAGGAAGCGGAAGAGCGCCTGATGCGGTATTTTCTCCTTACGCATCTGTGCGGTAT
TTCACACCGCAATGGTGCACTCTCAGTACAATCTGCTCTGATGCCGCATAGTTAAGCCAGTATACACTCC
GCTATCGCTACGTGACTGGGTCATGGCTGCGCCCCGACACCCGCCAACACCCGCTGACGCGCCCTGACGG
GCTTGTCTGCTCCCGGCATCCGCTTACAGACAAGCTGTGACCGTCTCCGGGAGCTGCATGTGTCAGAGGT
TTTCACCGTCATCACCGAAACGCGCGAGGCAGCTGCGGTAAAGCTCATCAGCGTGGTCGTGAAGCGATTC
ACAGATGTCTGCCTGTTCATCCGCGTCCAGCTCGTTGAGTTTCTCCAGAAGCGTTAATGTCTGGCTTCTG
ATAAAGCGGGCCATGTTAAGGGCGGTTTTTTCCTGTTTGGTCACTGATGCCTCCGTGTAAGGGGGATTTC
TGTTCATGGGGGTAATGATACCGATGAAACGAGAGAGGATGCTCACGATACGGGTTACTGATGATGAACA
TGCCCGGTTACTGGAACGTTGTGAGGGTAAACAACTGGCGGTATGGATGCGGCGGGACCAGAGAAAAATC
ACTCAGGGTCAATGCCAGCGCTTCGTTAATACAGATGTAGGTGTTCCACAGGGTAGCCAGCAGCATCCTG
CGATGCAGATCCGGAACATAATGGTGCAGGGCGCTGACTTCCGCGTTTCCAGACTTTACGAAACACGGAA
ACCGAAGACCATTCATGTTGTTGCTCAGGTCGCAGACGTTTTGCAGCAGCAGTCGCTTCACGTTCGCTCG
CGTATCGGTGATTCATTCTGCTAACCAGTAAGGCAACCCCGCCAGCCTAGCCGGGTCCTCAACGACAGGA
GCACGATCATGCGCACCCGTGGGGCCGCCATGCCGGCGATAATGGCCTGCTTCTCGCCGAAACGTTTGGT
GGCGGGACCAGTGACGAAGGCTTGAGCGAGGGCGTGCAAGATTCCGAATACCGCAAGCGACAGGCCGATC
ATCGTCGCGCTCCAGCGAAAGCGGTCCTCGCCGAAAATGACCCAGAGCGCTGCCGGCACCTGTCCTACGA
GTTGCATGATAAAGAAGACAGTCATAAGTGCGGCGACGATAGTCATGCCCCGCGCCCACCGGAAGGAGCT
GACTGGGTTGAAGGCTCTCAAGGGCATCGGTCGAGATCCCGGTGCCTAATGAGTGAGCTAACTTACATTA
ATTGCGTTGCGCTCACTGCCCGCTTTCCAGTCGGGAAACCTGTCGTGCCAGCTGCATTAATGAATCGGCC
AACGCGCGGGGAGAGGCGGTTTGCGTATTGGGCGCCAGGGTGGTTTTTCTTTTCACCAGTGAGACGGGCA
ACAGCTGATTGCCCTTCACCGCCTGGCCCTGAGAGAGTTGCAGCAAGCGGTCCACGCTGGTTTGCCCCAG
CAGGCGAAAATCCTGTTTGATGGTGGTTAACGGCGGGATATAACATGAGCTGTCTTCGGTATCGTCGTAT
CCCACTACCGAGATATCCGCACCAACGCGCAGCCCGGACTCGGTAATGGCGCGCATTGCGCCCAGCGCCA
TCTGATCGTTGGCAACCAGCATCGCAGTGGGAACGATGCCCTCATTCAGCATTTGCATGGTTTGTTGAAA
ACCGGACATGGCACTCCAGTCGCCTTCCCGTTCCGCTATCGGCTGAATTTGATTGCGAGTGAGATATTTA
TGCCAGCCAGCCAGACGCAGACGCGCCGAGACAGAACTTAATGGGCCCGCTAACAGCGCGATTTGCTGGT
GACCCAATGCGACCAGATGCTCCACGCCCAGTCGCGTACCGTCTTCATGGGAGAAAATAATACTGTTGAT
GGGTGTCTGGTCAGAGACATCAAGAAATAACGCCGGAACATTAGTGCAGGCAGCTTCCACAGCAATGGCA
TCCTGGTCATCCAGCGGATAGTTAATGATCAGCCCACTGACGCGTTGCGCGAGAAGATTGTGCACCGCCG
CTTTACAGGCTTCGACGCCGCTTCGTTCTACCATCGACACCACCACGCTGGCACCCAGTTGATCGGCGCG
AGATTTAATCGCCGCGACAATTTGCGACGGCGCGTGCAGGGCCAGACTGGAGGTGGCAACGCCAATCAGC
AACGACTGTTTGCCCGCCAGTTGTTGTGCCACGCGGTTGGGAATGTAATTCAGCTCCGCCATCGCCGCTT
CCACTTTTTCCCGCGTTTTCGCAGAAACGTGGCTGGCCTGGTTCACCACGCGGGAAACGGTCTGATAAGA
GACACCGGCATACTCTGCGACATCGTATAACGTTACTGGTTTCACATTCACCACCCTGAATTGACTCTCT
TCCGGGCGCTATCATGCCATACCGCGAAAGGTTTTGCGCCATTCGATGGTGTCCGGGATCTCGACGCTCT
CCCTTATGCGACTCCTGCATTAGGAAGCAGCCCAGTAGTAGGTTGAGGCCGTTGAGCACCGCCGCCGCAA
GGAATGGTGCATGCAAGGAGATGGCGCCCAACAGTCCCCCGGCCACGGGGCCTGCCACCATACCCACGCC
GAAACAAGCGCTCATGAGCCCGAAGTGGCGAGCCCGATCTTCCCCATCGGTGATGTCGGCGATATAGGCG
CCAGCAACCGCACCTGTGGCGCCGGTGATGCCGGCCACGATGCGTCCGGCGTAGAGGATCGAGATCTCGA
TCCCGCGAAATTAATACGACTCACTATAGGGGAATTGTGAGCGGATAACAATTCC
Features (pLannotate 1.2.2; 18 found; start..end, strand, type, name):
     15..37      +  RBS            RBS: efficient ribosome binding site from bacteriophage T7 gene 10 (Olins and Rangwala, 1989)
    900..917     +  CDS            9xHis (fragment): 9xHis affinity tag
    927..976     +  CDS            SET1 (fragment): solubility-enhancement tag derived from T7 phage gene 10B
    984..1031    +  terminator     T7 terminator: transcription terminator for bacteriophage T7 RNA polymerase
   1068..1496    +  rep_origin     f1 ori (sequence partly withheld): f1 bacteriophage origin of replication; arrow indicates direction of (+) strand synthesis
   1549..1653    +  promoter       AmpR promoter: bla
   1654..2514    +  CDS            AmpR: β-lactamase; bla; confers resistance to ampicillin, carbenicillin, and related antibiotics
   2685..3273    +  rep_origin     ori: high-copy-number ColE1/pMB1/pBR322/pUC origin of replication
   3459..3598    -  misc_feature   bom: basis of mobility region from pBR322
   3700..3891    -  CDS            rop: Rop protein, which maintains plasmids at low copy number; rop
   3908..4288    +  CDS            YPB1_ECOLX: Protein predicted: Swiss-Prot protein existence level 4. From Escherichia coli.
   4360..4651    -  CDS            TcR (fragment): tetracycline efflux protein; tet; confers resistance to tetracycline
   4666..4687    -  protein_bind   CAP binding site: CAP binding activates transcription in the presence of cAMP. E. coli catabolite activator protein
   4700..5782    -  CDS            lacI: lac repressor; lacI; The lac repressor binds to the lac operator to inhibit transcription in E. coli. This inhibition can be relieved by adding lactose or isopropyl-β-D-thiogalactopyranoside (IPTG).
   5783..5860    -  promoter       lacI promoter: lacI
   5868..6147    -  CDS            TcR (fragment): tetracycline efflux protein; tet; confers resistance to tetracycline
   6169..6187    +  promoter       T7 promoter: promoter for bacteriophage T7 RNA polymerase
   6188..6212    +  protein_bind   lac operator: The lac repressor binds to the lac operator to inhibit transcription in E. coli. This inhibition can be relieved by adding lactose or isopropyl-β-D-thiogalactopyranoside (IPTG). lac repressor encoded by lacI
