[The description below was written by a language model from this plasmid's Addgene catalogue record and pLannotate feature annotations shown in this document.]
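Description:
pEE041 is a bacterial expression plasmid built on the pET21b(+) backbone that encodes a codon-optimized putative thermophilic poly(ethylene terephthalate) (PET) hydrolase, designated "410", from an Alcanivoracaceae bacterium. The 846 bp insert was placed between the NdeI and XhoI sites, which puts it in frame with the backbone's C-terminal 6xHis tag for metal-affinity purification. The full sequenced plasmid is 6,212 nt. It is propagated in E. coli through a ColE1/pBR322-type origin and selected with ampicillin via the β-lactamase gene under its own promoter. An f1 origin is also present for single-stranded DNA production. The catalogue lists the plasmid as high copy, although the annotation also shows the rop gene and bom region carried over from pBR322, which normally moderate copy number.

Expression follows the standard pET logic. A T7 promoter is immediately followed by a lac operator, then the efficient ribosome binding site from T7 gene 10, the open reading frame, the His tag and the T7 terminator. The plasmid-borne lacI gene, with its own promoter, supplies repressor that keeps the cassette off until IPTG or lactose is added, and transcription requires a host that provides T7 RNA polymerase.

The automated feature table does not annotate the hydrolase coding sequence itself, which would lie in the unannotated gap between the RBS and the His tag. Its calls of a "9xHis fragment", a short SET1 fragment and tetracycline-resistance fragments are most likely partial matches to the 6xHis tag and residual backbone sequence rather than functional elements. The construct was made for recombinant production of a candidate enzyme as part of a survey of natural diversity for thermotolerant PET hydrolase scaffolds.
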