Addgene plasmid #176798: pEE041
Purpose: Encodes codon optimized putative thermophilic PET hydrolase enzyme for bacterial expression
Depositing lab: Gregg Beckham. Depositing organization: National Laboratory of the Rockies (NLR). Publication: Sourcing thermotolerant poly(ethylene terephthalate) hydrolase scaffolds from natural diversity. Erickson E, Gado JE, Avilan L, Bratti F, Brizendine RK, Cox PA, Gill R, Graham R, Kim DJ, Konig G, Michener WE, Poudel S, Ramirez KJ, Shakespeare TJ, Zahn M, Boyd ES, Payne CM, DuBois JL, Pickford AR, Beckham GT, McGeehan JE. Nat Commun. 2022 Dec 21;13(1):7850. doi: 10.1038/s41467-022-35237-x. PubMed 36543766.
Backbone
  Vector backbone: pET21b(+)
  Backbone manufacturer: EMD Biosciences
  Backbone size w/o insert (bp): 5366
  Vector type: Bacterial Expression
Growth in bacteria
  Bacterial resistance: Ampicillin, 100 μg/mL
  Growth temperature: 37°C
  Growth strain: DH5alpha
  Copy number: High Copy
Gene/Insert
  Gene/Insert name: 410 (alt name: Alcanivoracaceae bacterium RLT88027.1)
  Species: Alcanivoracaceae bacterium
  Insert size (bp): 846
  Promoter: T7
  Tag / fusion protein: 6xHis (C terminal on backbone)
  Cloning method: Restriction Enzyme; 5′ cloning site NdeI (unknown if destroyed); 3′ cloning site XhoI (unknown if destroyed)
  Sequencing primers: 5′ T7 For; 3′ T7 Rev
Terms and licenses: Academic/Nonprofit Terms; Industry Terms: Not Available to Industry
Depositor comments: Accession Number RLT88027.1
How to cite: pEE041 was a gift from Gregg Beckham (Addgene plasmid # 176798 ; http://n2t.net/addgene:176798 ; RRID:Addgene_176798)
