>Addgene plasmid #176798 | pEE041 | depositor partial sequence | sequence record 342651 | Insert (including NdeI and XhoI sites)
CATATGTCCCAAGTCCCGCCAACGGATCCTCAGGACGCGCCGTTGGGCGAATGCCCTGCTACCGCCTTGT
GTCGTTCAGAAGCGCCGGGTTCTTACAGCGGCAACGGTCCGTACGGTTATCGCAGCTATTCCCTGTCTCG
TCTGCAAACCCCGGGCGGCGCAACCGTTTATTATCCGGCAAACGCGGAGCCACCGTACTCGGGTCTCGTT
TTCACGCCGCCGTACACCGGCGTGCAATTCATGTACGCCGCGTGGGGTCCGTTTTTTGCGTCCCACGGCA
TCGTACTGGTGACTATGGATACCACTACTACCCTGGACACTGTTGATCAACGCGCACGTCAACAGAAAAC
TGTACTGGATGTTCTGAAAGGCGAAAACAATCGTGCAGCATCGCCGCTGCGCGGTAAACTGGATACCTCA
CGTATTGGTGCTGTTGGCTGGTCCATGGGTGGAGGCGCGACCTGGATCAATGCAGCTGAATATGCAGGTC
TGAAAACCGCGATGTCTTTGGCTGGCCATAACCTGTCCGCTATCGATCCGAATGCGCGTGGCTACAACAC
TCGCGTGCCGACCTTACTGTTCAACGGTGCACTGGACGCGACCTACCTGGGCGGTCTGGGTCAGAGCGAT
GGGGTGTATAATGCAATCCCGGCGGGCATCCCTAAGGTATTCTACGAAGTTGCCAGCGCGGGGCATTTCG
ATTGGGGTTCCCCTACCGCCGCTAACCGTGATGTAGCGGGTATTGCACTGGCGTTCCACAAAGCATTCCT
GGACGGCGACACCCGCTGGGTCGATTACATCCGCCGCCCTTCTCGTGACGTTGCAACTTGGCGCACCGCA
TACCTGCCAGACCTCGAG
